Addgene plasmid #163044: pMOS010: CheRiff-eGFP channelrhodopsin (plasma membrane)
Purpose: CheRiff-eGFP channelrhodopsin (plasma membrane)
Depositing lab: Adam Cohen. Depositing organization: Harvard University. Publication: Multiplexed Optical Sensors in Arrayed Islands of Cells for multimodal recordings of cellular physiology. Werley CA, Boccardo S, Rigamonti A, Hansson EM, Cohen AE. Nat Commun. 2020 Aug 4;11(1):3881. doi: 10.1038/s41467-020-17607-5. PubMed 32753572.
Backbone
  Vector backbone: pLX304
  Backbone size w/o insert (bp): 9377
  Vector type: Mammalian Expression, Lentiviral
  Selectable markers: Blasticidin
Growth in bacteria
  Bacterial resistance: Ampicillin, 100 μg/mL
  Growth temperature: 30°C
  Growth strain: NEB Stable
  Copy number: High Copy
Gene/Insert
  Gene/Insert name: CheRiff
  Species: Synthetic
  Insert size (bp): 1734
  Promoter: CMV
  Tag / fusion protein: eGFP (C terminal on insert)
  Cloning method: Gateway Cloning
  Sequencing primers: 5′ CMV-F; 3′ WPRE-R
Terms and licenses: Academic/Nonprofit Terms; Industry Terms: Not Available to Industry
Depositor comments: Please see PMID: 24952910 for original reporter gene characterization.
How to cite: pMOS010: CheRiff-eGFP channelrhodopsin (plasma membrane) was a gift from Adam Cohen (Addgene plasmid # 163044 ; http://n2t.net/addgene:163044 ; RRID:Addgene_163044)
