[The description below was written by a language model from this plasmid's Addgene catalogue record and the feature table of its GenBank file.]
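Description:
pMOS010 is a 9.5 kb lentiviral mammalian expression plasmid built on the pLX304 Gateway destination backbone, carrying the blue light-activated channelrhodopsin CheRiff fused at its C terminus to eGFP. The transfer cassette has a third-generation, self-inactivating layout. An RSV promoter sits upstream of a truncated HIV-1 5' LTR to drive genomic RNA production in packaging cells. It is followed by the Psi packaging signal, the RRE for Rev-dependent nuclear export, a cPPT/CTS, and a U3-deleted 3' LTR with a downstream SV40 polyadenylation signal. In bacteria the plasmid replicates from a high-copy ColE1/pUC-type origin and is selected with ampicillin. An f1 origin and an SV40 origin are also annotated.

Two expression units lie within the viral genome. A human PGK promoter drives blasticidin S deaminase, allowing selection of stably transduced cells with blasticidin. Downstream, the CMV enhancer/promoter drives the payload, which sits between attB1 and attB2 sites left by Gateway recombination. It begins with a Kozak consensus, followed by the CheRiff coding sequence, derived from the Scherffelia dubia channelrhodopsin, and then EGFP. A WPRE after the insert enhances transcript expression. The backbone's V5 tag lies just beyond attB2, but the record does not indicate whether it is translated in frame with the fusion.

The construct delivers an optogenetic actuator to the plasma membrane so that blue light can depolarize cells, with eGFP fluorescence reporting expression and localization. It was deposited as part of a panel of optical sensors and actuators for multiplexed recordings of cellular physiology in arrayed islands of cells.
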