LOCUS       Exported 9522 bp ds-DNA circular SYN 13-MAY-2021
DEFINITION  CheRiff-eGFP channelrhodopsin (plasma membrane).
ACCESSION   .
VERSION     .
KEYWORDS    pMOS010: CheRiff-eGFP channelrhodopsin (plasma membrane)
SOURCE      synthetic DNA construct
  ORGANISM  synthetic DNA construct
REFERENCE   1 (bases 1 to 9522)
  AUTHORS   Werley CA, Boccardo S, Rigamonti A, Hansson EM, Cohen AE
  TITLE     Multiplexed Optical Sensors in Arrayed Islands of Cells for
            multimodal recordings of cellular physiology.
  JOURNAL   Nat Commun. 2020 Aug 4;11(1):3881. doi: 10.1038/s41467-020-17607-5.
  PUBMED    32753572
REFERENCE   2 (bases 1 to 9522)
  AUTHORS   .
  TITLE     Direct Submission
  JOURNAL   Exported May 13, 2021 from SnapGene Server 1.1.58
            http://www.snapgene.com
FEATURES             Location/Qualifiers
     source          1..9522
                     /organism="synthetic DNA construct"
                     /mol_type="other DNA"
     LTR             1..181
                     /label=5' LTR (truncated)
                     /note="truncated 5' long terminal repeat (LTR) from HIV-1"
     misc_feature    228..353
                     /label=HIV-1 Psi
                     /note="packaging signal of human immunodeficiency virus
                     type 1"
     misc_feature    846..1079
                     /label=RRE
                     /note="The Rev response element (RRE) of HIV-1 allows for
                     Rev-dependent mRNA export from the nucleus to the
                     cytoplasm."
     CDS             1264..1308
                     /codon_start=1
                     /product="antigenic peptide corresponding to amino acids
                     655 to 669 of the HIV envelope protein gp41 (Lutje Hulsik
                     et al., 2013)"
                     /label=gp41 peptide
                     /note="recognized by the 2H10 single-chain llama nanobody"
                     /translation="KNEQELLELDKWASL"
     promoter        1483..1983
                     /label=hPGK promoter
                     /note="human phosphoglycerate kinase 1 promoter"
     primer_bind     1902..1920
                     /label=hPGK-F
                     /note="Human PGK promoter, forward primer"
     CDS             1995..2390
                     /codon_start=1
                     /gene="Aspergillus terreus BSD"
                     /product="blasticidin S deaminase"
                     /label=BSD
                     /note="confers resistance to blasticidin"
                     /translation="MAKPLSQEESTLIERATATINSIPISEDYSVASAALSSDGRIFTG
                     VNVYHFTGGPCAELVVLGTAAAAAAGNLTCIVAIGNENRGILSPCGRCRQVLLDLHPGI
                     KAIVKDSDGQPTAVGIRELLPSGYVWEG"
     misc_feature    2450..2567
                     /label=cPPT/CTS
                     /note="central polypurine tract and central termination
                     sequence of HIV-1"
     enhancer        2684..2987
                     /label=CMV enhancer
                     /note="human cytomegalovirus immediate early enhancer"
     promoter        2988..3191
                     /label=CMV promoter
                     /note="human cytomegalovirus (CMV) immediate early
                     promoter"
     primer_bind     3142..3162
                     /label=CMV-F
                     /note="Human CMV immediate early promoter, forward primer"
     protein_bind    3214..3238
                     /gene="mutant version of attB"
                     /label=attB1
                     /bound_moiety="BP Clonase(TM)"
                     /note="recombination site for the Gateway(R) BP reaction"
     regulatory      3270..3279
                     /regulatory_class="other"
                     /note="vertebrate consensus sequence for strong initiation
                     of translation (Kozak, 1987)"
     CDS             3276..4223
                     /codon_start=1
                     /product="blue light-activated optogenetic actuator derived
                     from Scherffelia dubia channelrhodopsin (Hochbaum et al.,
                     2014)"
                     /label=CheRiff
                     /translation="MGGAPAPDAHSAPPGNDSAGGSEYHAPAGYQVNPPYHPVHGYEEQ
                     CSSIYIYYGALWEQETARGFQWFAVFLSALFLAFYGWHAYKASVGWEEVYVCSVELIKV
                     ILEIYFEFTSPAMLFLYGGNITPWLRYAEWLLTCPVILIHLSNITGLSEAYNKRTMALL
                     VSDLGTICMGVTAALATGWVKWLFYCIGLVYGTQTFYNAGIIYVESYYIMPAGGCKKLV
                     LAMTAVYYSSWLMFPGLFIFGPEGMHTLSVAGSTIGHTIADLLSKNIWGLLGHFLRIKI
                     HEHIIMYGDIRRPVSSQFLGRKVDVLAFVTEEDKV"
     CDS             4293..5006
                     /codon_start=1
                     /product="enhanced GFP"
                     /label=EGFP
                     /translation="VSKGEELFTGVVPILVELDGDVNGHKFSVSGEGEGDATYGKLTLK
                     FICTTGKLPVPWPTLVTTLTYGVQCFSRYPDHMKQHDFFKSAMPEGYVQERTIFFKDDG
                     NYKTRAEVKFEGDTLVNRIELKGIDFKEDGNILGHKLEYNYNSHNVYIMADKQKNGIKV
                     NFKIRHNIEDGSVQLADHYQQNTPIGDGPVLLPDNHYLSTQSALSKDPNEKRDHMVLLE
                     FVTAAGITLGMDELYK"
     primer_bind     complement(4335..4356)
                     /label=EGFP-N
                     /note="EGFP, reverse primer"
     primer_bind     complement(4596..4615)
                     /label=EXFP-R
                     /note="For distinguishing EGFP variants, reverse primer"
     primer_bind     4943..4964
                     /label=EGFP-C
                     /note="EGFP, forward primer"
     protein_bind    complement(5039..5063)
                     /gene="mutant version of attB"
                     /label=attB2
                     /bound_moiety="BP Clonase(TM)"
                     /note="recombination site for the Gateway(R) BP reaction"
     CDS             5065..5106
                     /codon_start=1
                     /product="epitope tag from simian virus 5"
                     /label=V5 tag
                     /translation="GKPIPNPLLGLDST"
     misc_feature    5148..5736
                     /label=WPRE
                     /note="woodchuck hepatitis virus posttranscriptional
                     regulatory element"
     primer_bind     complement(5201..5221)
                     /label=WPRE-R
                     /note="WPRE, reverse primer"
     CDS             complement(5619..5630)
                     /codon_start=1
                     /product="Factor Xa recognition and cleavage site"
                     /label=Factor Xa site
                     /translation="IEGR"
     LTR             5808..6041
                     /label=3' LTR (Delta-U3)
                     /note="self-inactivating 3' long terminal repeat (LTR) from
                     HIV-1"
     polyA_signal    6119..6240
                     /label=SV40 poly(A) signal
                     /note="SV40 polyadenylation signal"
     primer_bind     complement(6156..6175)
                     /label=SV40pA-R
                     /note="SV40 polyA, reverse primer"
     primer_bind     6210..6229
                     /label=EBV-rev
                     /note="SV40 polyA terminator, reverse primer"
     rep_origin      6280..6415
                     /label=SV40 ori
                     /note="SV40 origin of replication"
     primer_bind     6342..6361
                     /label=SV40pro-F
                     /note="SV40 promoter/origin, forward primer"
     primer_bind     complement(6435..6454)
                     /label=T7
                     /note="T7 promoter, forward primer"
     promoter        complement(6436..6454)
                     /label=T7 promoter
                     /note="promoter for bacteriophage T7 RNA polymerase"
     primer_bind     complement(6464..6481)
                     /label=M13 Forward
                     /note="In lacZ gene. Also called M13-F20 or M13 (-21)
                     Forward"
     primer_bind     complement(6464..6480)
                     /label=M13 fwd
                     /note="common sequencing primer, one of multiple similar
                     variants"
     primer_bind     complement(6473..6495)
                     /label=M13/pUC Forward
                     /note="In lacZ gene"
     rep_origin      6622..7077
                     /direction=RIGHT
                     /label=f1 ori
                     /note="f1 bacteriophage origin of replication; arrow
                     indicates direction of (+) strand synthesis"
     primer_bind     complement(6709..6728)
                     /label=F1ori-R
                     /note="F1 origin, reverse primer"
     primer_bind     6919..6940
                     /label=F1ori-F
                     /note="F1 origin, forward primer"
     promoter        7103..7207
                     /gene="bla"
                     /label=AmpR promoter
     CDS             7208..8068
                     /codon_start=1
                     /gene="bla"
                     /product="beta-lactamase"
                     /label=AmpR
                     /note="confers resistance to ampicillin, carbenicillin, and
                     related antibiotics"
                     /translation="MSIQHFRVALIPFFAAFCLPVFAHPETLVKVKDAEDQLGARVGYI
                     ELDLNSGKILESFRPEERFPMMSTFKVLLCGAVLSRIDAGQEQLGRRIHYSQNDLVEYS
                     PVTEKHLTDGMTVRELCSAAITMSDNTAANLLLTTIGGPKELTAFLHNMGDHVTRLDRW
                     EPELNEAIPNDERDTTMPVAMATTLRKLLTGELLTLASRQQLIDWMEADKVAGPLLRSA
                     LPAGWFIADKSGAGERGSRGIIAALGPDGKPSRIVVIYTTGSQATMDERNRQIAEIGAS
                     LIKHW"
     primer_bind     complement(7426..7445)
                     /label=Amp-R
                     /note="Ampicillin resistance gene, reverse primer"
     rep_origin      8239..8827
                     /direction=RIGHT
                     /label=ori
                     /note="high-copy-number ColE1/pMB1/pBR322/pUC origin of
                     replication"
     primer_bind     8728..8747
                     /label=pBR322ori-F
                     /note="pBR322 origin, forward primer"
     primer_bind     8981..8998
                     /label=L4440
                     /note="L4440 vector, forward primer"
     protein_bind    9115..9136
                     /label=CAP binding site
                     /bound_moiety="E. coli catabolite activator protein"
                     /note="CAP binding activates transcription in the presence
                     of cAMP."
     promoter        9151..9181
                     /label=lac promoter
                     /note="promoter for the E. coli lac operon"
     protein_bind    9189..9205
                     /label=lac operator
                     /bound_moiety="lac repressor encoded by lacI"
                     /note="The lac repressor binds to the lac operator to
                     inhibit transcription in E. coli. This inhibition can be
                     relieved by adding lactose or
                     isopropyl-beta-D-thiogalactopyranoside (IPTG)."
     primer_bind     9194..9216
                     /label=M13/pUC Reverse
                     /note="In lacZ gene"
     primer_bind     9213..9229
                     /label=M13 rev
                     /note="common sequencing primer, one of multiple similar
                     variants"
     primer_bind     9213..9229
                     /label=M13 Reverse
                     /note="In lacZ gene. Also called M13-rev"
     primer_bind     9248..9268
                     /label=T3
                     /note="T3 promoter, forward primer"
     promoter        9250..9268
                     /label=T3 promoter
                     /note="promoter for bacteriophage T3 RNA polymerase"
     promoter        9296..9522
                     /label=RSV promoter
                     /note="Rous sarcoma virus enhancer/promoter"
ORIGIN
        1 gggtctctct ggttagacca gatctgagcc tgggagctct ctggctaact agggaaccca
       61 ctgcttaagc ctcaataaag cttgccttga gtgcttcaag tagtgtgtgc ccgtctgttg
      121 tgtgactctg gtaactagag atccctcaga cccttttagt cagtgtggaa aatctctagc
      181 agtggcgccc gaacagggac ttgaaagcga aagggaaacc agaggagctc tctcgacgca
      241 ggactcggct tgctgaagcg cgcacggcaa gaggcgaggg gcggcgactg gtgagtacgc
      301 caaaaatttt gactagcgga ggctagaagg agagagatgg gtgcgagagc gtcagtatta
      361 agcgggggag aattagatcg cgatgggaaa aaattcggtt aaggccaggg ggaaagaaaa
      421 aatataaatt aaaacatata gtatgggcaa gcagggagct agaacgattc gcagttaatc
      481 ctggcctgtt agaaacatca gaaggctgta gacaaatact gggacagcta caaccatccc
      541 ttcagacagg atcagaagaa cttagatcat tatataatac agtagcaacc ctctattgtg
      601 tgcatcaaag gatagagata aaagacacca aggaagcttt agacaagata gaggaagagc
      661 aaaacaaaag taagaccacc gcacagcaag cggccgctga tcttcagacc tggaggagga
      721 gatatgaggg acaattggag aagtgaatta tataaatata aagtagtaaa aattgaacca
      781 ttaggagtag cacccaccaa ggcaaagaga agagtggtgc agagagaaaa aagagcagtg
      841 ggaataggag ctttgttcct tgggttcttg ggagcagcag gaagcactat gggcgcagcg
      901 tcaatgacgc tgacggtaca ggccagacaa ttattgtctg gtatagtgca gcagcagaac
      961 aatttgctga gggctattga ggcgcaacag catctgttgc aactcacagt ctggggcatc
     1021 aagcagctcc aggcaagaat cctggctgtg gaaagatacc taaaggatca acagctcctg
     1081 gggatttggg gttgctctgg aaaactcatt tgcaccactg ctgtgccttg gaatgctagt
     1141 tggagtaata aatctctgga acagatttgg aatcacacga cctggatgga gtgggacaga
     1201 gaaattaaca attacacaag cttaatacac tccttaattg aagaatcgca aaaccagcaa
     1261 gaaaagaatg aacaagaatt attggaatta gataaatggg caagtttgtg gaattggttt
     1321 aacataacaa attggctgtg gtatataaaa ttattcataa tgatagtagg aggcttggta
     1381 ggtttaagaa tagtttttgc tgtactttct atagtgaata gagttaggca gggatattca
     1441 ccattatcgt ttcagaccca cctcccaacc ccgaggggac ccttgcgcct tttccaaggc
     1501 agccctgggt ttgcgcaggg acgcggctgc tctgggcgtg gttccgggaa acgcagcggc
     1561 gccgaccctg ggtctcgcac attcttcacg tccgttcgca gcgtcacccg gatcttcgcc
     1621 gctacccttg tgggcccccc ggcgacgctt cctgctccgc ccctaagtcg ggaaggttcc
     1681 ttgcggttcg cggcgtgccg gacgtgacaa acggaagccg cacgtctcac tagtaccctc
     1741 gcagacggac agcgccaggg agcaatggca gcgcgccgac cgcgatgggc tgtggccaat
     1801 agcggctgct cagcagggcg cgccgagagc agcggccggg aaggggcggt gcgggaggcg
     1861 gggtgtgggg cggtagtgtg ggccctgttc ctgcccgcgc ggtgttccgc attctgcaag
     1921 cctccggagc gcacgtcggc agtcggctcc ctcgttgacc gaatcaccga cctctctccc
     1981 cagggggtac caccatggcc aagcctttgt ctcaagaaga atccaccctc attgaaagag
     2041 caacggctac aatcaacagc atccccatct ctgaagacta cagcgtcgcc agcgcagctc
     2101 tctctagcga cggccgcatc ttcactggtg tcaatgtata tcattttact gggggacctt
     2161 gtgcagaact cgtggtgctg ggcactgctg ctgctgcggc agctggcaac ctgacttgta
     2221 tcgtcgcgat cggaaatgag aacaggggca tcttgagccc ctgcggacgg tgccgacagg
     2281 tgcttctcga tctgcatcct gggatcaaag ccatagtgaa ggacagtgat ggacagccga
     2341 cggcagttgg gattcgtgaa ttgctgccct ctggttatgt gtgggagggc ctgcagctgc
     2401 agtagtaaga attctagatc ttgagacaaa tggcagtatt catccacaat tttaaaagaa
     2461 aaggggggat tggggggtac agtgcagggg aaagaatagt agacataata gcaacagaca
     2521 tacaaactaa agaattacaa aaacaaatta caaaaattca aaattttcgg gtttattaca
     2581 gggacagcag agatccactt tggcgccggc tcgagggggc ccggggttat taatagtaat
     2641 caattacggg gtcattagtt catagcccat atatggagtt ccgcgttaca taacttacgg
     2701 taaatggccc gcctggctga ccgcccaacg acccccgccc attgacgtca ataatgacgt
     2761 atgttcccat agtaacgcca atagggactt tccattgacg tcaatgggtg gagtatttac
     2821 ggtaaactgc ccacttggca gtacatcaag tgtatcatat gccaagtacg ccccctattg
     2881 acgtcaatga cggtaaatgg cccgcctggc attatgccca gtacatgacc ttatgggact
     2941 ttcctacttg gcagtacatc tacgtattag tcatcgctat taccatggtg atgcggtttt
     3001 ggcagtacat caatgggcgt ggatagcggt ttgactcacg gggatttcca agtctccacc
     3061 ccattgacgt caatgggagt ttgttttggc accaaaatca acgggacttt ccaaaatgtc
     3121 gtaacaactc cgccccattg acgcaaatgg gcggtaggcg tgtacggtgg gaggtctata
     3181 taagcagagc tctctggcta actgtcggga tcaacaagtt tgtacaaaaa agcaggctgg
     3241 cgccggaacc aattcagtcg actggatccg ccaccatggg cggagctcct gctccagacg
     3301 ctcacagcgc cccacctgga aacgattctg ccggaggcag tgagtaccat gccccagctg
     3361 gatatcaagt gaatccaccc taccaccccg tgcatgggta tgaggaacag tgcagctcca
     3421 tctacatcta ctatggggcc ctgtgggagc aggaaacagc taggggcttc cagtggtttg
     3481 ccgtgttcct gtctgccctg tttctggctt tctacggctg gcacgcctat aaggccagcg
     3541 tgggatggga ggaagtgtac gtgtgctccg tggagctgat caaagtgatt ctggagatct
     3601 atttcgagtt caccagtcct gctatgctgt tcctgtacgg agggaacatt accccatggc
     3661 tgagatatgc cgaatggctg ctgacatgtc ccgtgatcct gattcatctg tctaacatca
     3721 ccggcctgag tgaggcatac aataagcgga caatggctct gctggtgtcc gacctgggaa
     3781 ctatttgcat gggagtgaca gccgctctgg ccactgggtg ggtgaagtgg ctgttttact
     3841 gtatcggcct ggtgtatgga acccagacat tctacaacgc tggaatcatc tacgtggagt
     3901 cttactatat catgcctgcc ggcggctgta agaaactggt gctggccatg actgccgtgt
     3961 actattctag ttggctgatg tttcccggcc tgttcatctt tgggcctgaa ggcatgcaca
     4021 ccctgagcgt ggctgggtcc actattggcc ataccatcgc cgacctgctg tccaagaata
     4081 tttggggact gctggggcac ttcctgcgga tcaaaattca cgagcatatc attatgtacg
     4141 gcgatatcag gagaccagtg agctcccagt ttctgggacg caaggtggac gtgctggcct
     4201 tcgtgacaga ggaagataaa gtggcggccg ccaagagcag gatcaccagc gagggcgagt
     4261 acatccccct ggaccagatc gacatcaacg tggtgagcaa gggcgaggag ctgttcaccg
     4321 gggtggtgcc catcctggtc gagctggacg gcgacgtaaa cggccacaag ttcagcgtgt
     4381 ccggcgaggg cgagggcgat gccacctacg gcaagctgac cctgaagttc atttgcacca
     4441 ccggcaagct gcccgtgccc tggcccaccc tcgtgaccac cctgacctac ggcgtgcagt
     4501 gcttcagccg ctaccccgac cacatgaagc agcacgactt cttcaagtcc gccatgcccg
     4561 aaggctacgt ccaggagcgc accatcttct tcaaggacga cggcaactac aagacccgcg
     4621 ccgaggtgaa gttcgagggc gacaccctgg tgaaccgcat cgagctgaag ggcatcgact
     4681 tcaaggagga cggcaacatc ctggggcaca agctggagta caactacaac agccacaacg
     4741 tctatatcat ggccgacaag cagaagaacg gcatcaaggt gaacttcaag atccgccaca
     4801 acatcgagga cggcagcgtg cagctcgccg accactacca gcagaacacc cccatcggcg
     4861 acggccccgt gctgctgccc gacaaccact acctgagcac ccagtccgcc ctgagcaaag
     4921 accccaacga gaagcgcgat cacatggtcc tgctggagtt cgtgaccgcc gccgggatca
     4981 ctctcggcat ggacgagctg tacaagtaag aattcgcggc cgcactcgag atatctagac
     5041 ccagctttct tgtacaaagt ggttggtaag cctatcccta accctctcct cggtctcgat
     5101 tctacgtagt aatgagctag cgctaaccgg tggcgcgtta agtcgacaat caacctctgg
     5161 attacaaaat ttgtgaaaga ttgactggta ttcttaacta tgttgctcct tttacgctat
     5221 gtggatacgc tgctttaatg cctttgtatc atgctattgc ttcccgtatg gctttcattt
     5281 tctcctcctt gtataaatcc tggttgctgt ctctttatga ggagttgtgg cccgttgtca
     5341 ggcaacgtgg cgtggtgtgc actgtgtttg ctgacgcaac ccccactggt tggggcattg
     5401 ccaccacctg tcagctcctt tccgggactt tcgctttccc cctccctatt gccacggcgg
     5461 aactcatcgc cgcctgcctt gcccgctgct ggacaggggc tcggctgttg ggcactgaca
     5521 attccgtggt gttgtcgggg aaatcatcgt cctttccttg gctgctcgcc tgtgttgcca
     5581 cctggattct gcgcgggacg tccttctgct acgtcccttc ggccctcaat ccagcggacc
     5641 ttccttcccg cggcctgctg ccggctctgc ggcctcttcc gcgtcttcgc cttcgccctc
     5701 agacgagtcg gatctccctt tgggccgcct ccccgcgtcg actttaagac caatgactta
     5761 caaggcagct gtagatctta gccacttttt aaaagaaaag gggggactgg aagggctaat
     5821 tcactcccaa cgaagacaag atctgctttt tgcttgtact gggtctctct ggttagacca
     5881 gatctgagcc tgggagctct ctggctaact agggaaccca ctgcttaagc ctcaataaag
     5941 cttgccttga gtgcttcaag tagtgtgtgc ccgtctgttg tgtgactctg gtaactagag
     6001 atccctcaga cccttttagt cagtgtggaa aatctctagc agtacgtata gtagttcatg
     6061 tcatcttatt attcagtatt tataacttgc aaagaaatga atatcagaga gtgagaggaa
     6121 cttgtttatt gcagcttata atggttacaa ataaagcaat agcatcacaa atttcacaaa
     6181 taaagcattt ttttcactgc attctagttg tggtttgtcc aaactcatca atgtatctta
     6241 tcatgtctgg ctctagctat cccgccccta actccgccca tcccgcccct aactccgccc
     6301 agttccgccc attctccgcc ccatggctga ctaatttttt ttatttatgc agaggccgag
     6361 gccgcctcgg cctctgagct attccagaag tagtgaggag gcttttttgg aggcctaggg
     6421 acgtacccaa ttcgccctat agtgagtcgt attacgcgcg ctcactggcc gtcgttttac
     6481 aacgtcgtga ctgggaaaac cctggcgtta cccaacttaa tcgccttgca gcacatcccc
     6541 ctttcgccag ctggcgtaat agcgaagagg cccgcaccga tcgcccttcc caacagttgc
     6601 gcagcctgaa tggcgaatgg gnnnnnnnnn nnnnnnnnnn nnnnnnnnnn nnnnnnnnnn
     6661 nnnnnnnnnn nnnnnnnnnn nnnnnnnnnn nnnnnnnnnn nnnnnnnnnn nnnnnnnnnn
     6721 nnnnnnnnnn nnnnnnnnnn nnnnncnnnn nnnnnnnnnn nnnnnnnnnn nnnnnnnnnn
     6781 nnnnnnnnnn nnnnnnnnnn nnnnnnnnnn nnnnnnnnnn nnnnnnnnnn nnnnnnnann
     6841 nnnnnnnnnn nnnnnnnnnn nnnnnnnnnn nnnnnnnnnn nnnnnnncct ttgacgttgg
     6901 agtccacgtt ctttaatagt ggactcttgt tccaaactgg aacaacactc aaccctatct
     6961 cggtctattc ttttgattta taagggattt tgccgatttc ggcctattgg ttaaaaaatg
     7021 agctgattta acaaaaattt aacgcgaatt ttaacaaaat attaacgctt acaatttagg
     7081 tggcactttt cggggaaatg tgcgcggaac ccctatttgt ttatttttct aaatacattc
     7141 aaatatgtat ccgctcatga gacaataacc ctgataaatg cttcaataat attgaaaaag
     7201 gaagagtatg agtattcaac atttccgtgt cgcccttatt cccttttttg cggcattttg
     7261 ccttcctgtt tttgctcacc cagaaacgct ggtgaaagta aaagatgctg aagatcagtt
     7321 gggtgcacga gtgggttaca tcgaactgga tctcaacagc ggtaagatcc ttgagagttt
     7381 tcgccccgaa gaacgttttc caatgatgag cacttttaaa gttctgctat gtggcgcggt
     7441 attatcccgt attgacgccg ggcaagagca actcggtcgc cgcatacact attctcagaa
     7501 tgacttggtt gagtactcac cagtcacaga aaagcatctt acggatggca tgacagtaag
     7561 agaattatgc agtgctgcca taaccatgag tgataacact gcggccaact tacttctgac
     7621 aacgatcgga ggaccgaagg agctaaccgc ttttttgcac aacatggggg atcatgtaac
     7681 tcgccttgat cgttgggaac cggagctgaa tgaagccata ccaaacgacg agcgtgacac
     7741 cacgatgcct gtagcaatgg caacaacgtt gcgcaaacta ttaactggcg aactacttac
     7801 tctagcttcc cggcaacaat taatagactg gatggaggcg gataaagttg caggaccact
     7861 tctgcgctcg gcccttccgg ctggctggtt tattgctgat aaatctggag ccggtgagcg
     7921 tgggtctcgc ggtatcattg cagcactggg gccagatggt aagccctccc gtatcgtagt
     7981 tatctacacg acggggagtc aggcaactat ggatgaacga aatagacaga tcgctgagat
     8041 aggtgcctca ctgattaagc attggtaact gtcagaccaa gtttactcat atatacttta
     8101 gattgattta aaacttcatt tttaatttaa aaggatctag gtgaagatcc tttttgataa
     8161 tctcatgacc aaaatccctt aacgtgagtt ttcgttccac tgagcgtcag accccgtaga
     8221 aaagatcaaa ggatcttctt gagatccttt ttttctgcgc gtaatctgct gcttgcaaac
     8281 aaaaaaacca ccgctaccag cggtggtttg tttgccggat caagagctac caactctttt
     8341 tccgaaggta actggcttca gcagagcgca gataccaaat actgttcttc tagtgtagcc
     8401 gtagttaggc caccacttca agaactctgt agcaccgcct acatacctcg ctctgctaat
     8461 cctgttacca gtggctgctg ccagtggcga taagtcgtgt cttaccgggt tggactcaag
     8521 acgatagtta ccggataagg cgcagcggtc gggctgaacg gggggttcgt gcacacagcc
     8581 cagcttggag cgaacgacct acaccgaact gagataccta cagcgtgagc tatgagaaag
     8641 cgccacgctt cccgaaggga gaaaggcgga caggtatccg gtaagcggca gggtcggaac
     8701 aggagagcgc acgagggagc ttccaggggg aaacgcctgg tatctttata gtcctgtcgg
     8761 gtttcgccac ctctgacttg agcgtcgatt tttgtgatgc tcgtcagggg ggcggagcct
     8821 atggaaaaac gccagcaacg cggccttttt acggttcctg gccttttgct ggccttttgc
     8881 tcacatgttc tttcctgcgt tatcccctga ttctgtggat aaccgtatta ccgcctttga
     8941 gtgagctgat accgctcgcc gcagccgaac gaccgagcgc agcgagtcag tgagcgagga
     9001 agcggaagag cgcccaatac gcaaaccgcc tctccccgcg cgttggccga ttcattaatg
     9061 cagctggcac gacaggtttc ccgactggaa agcgggcagt gagcgcaacg caattaatgt
     9121 gagttagctc actcattagg caccccaggc tttacacttt atgcttccgg ctcgtatgtt
     9181 gtgtggaatt gtgagcggat aacaatttca cacaggaaac agctatgacc atgattacgc
     9241 caagcgcgca attaaccctc actaaaggga acaaaagctg gagctgcaag cttaatgtag
     9301 tcttatgcaa tactcttgta gtcttgcaac atggtaacga tgagttagca acatgcctta
     9361 caaggagaga aaaagcaccg tgcatgccga ttggtggaag taaggtggta cgatcgtgcc
     9421 ttattaggaa ggcaacagac gggtctgaca tggattggac gaaccactga attgccgcat
     9481 tgcagagata ttgtatttaa gtgcctagct cgatacataa ac
//
