>Addgene plasmid #163044 | pMOS010: CheRiff-eGFP channelrhodopsin (plasma membrane) | depositor partial sequence | sequence record 315824 | CheRiff-Kir2.1TS-EGFP
ATGGGCGGAGCTCCTGCTCCAGACGCTCACAGCGCCCCACCTGGAAACGATTCTGCCGGAGGCAGTGAGT
ACCATGCCCCAGCTGGATATCAAGTGAATCCACCCTACCACCCCGTGCATGGGTATGAGGAACAGTGCAG
CTCCATCTACATCTACTATGGGGCCCTGTGGGAGCAGGAAACAGCTAGGGGCTTCCAGTGGTTTGCCGTG
TTCCTGTCTGCCCTGTTTCTGGCTTTCTACGGCTGGCACGCCTATAAGGCCAGCGTGGGATGGGAGGAAG
TGTACGTGTGCTCCGTGGAGCTGATCAAAGTGATTCTGGAGATCTATTTCGAGTTCACCAGTCCTGCTAT
GCTGTTCCTGTACGGAGGGAACATTACCCCATGGCTGAGATATGCCGAATGGCTGCTGACATGTCCCGTG
ATCCTGATTCATCTGTCTAACATCACCGGCCTGAGTGAGGCATACAATAAGCGGACAATGGCTCTGCTGG
TGTCCGACCTGGGAACTATTTGCATGGGAGTGACAGCCGCTCTGGCCACTGGGTGGGTGAAGTGGCTGTT
TTACTGTATCGGCCTGGTGTATGGAACCCAGACATTCTACAACGCTGGAATCATCTACGTGGAGTCTTAC
TATATCATGCCTGCCGGCGGCTGTAAGAAACTGGTGCTGGCCATGACTGCCGTGTACTATTCTAGTTGGC
TGATGTTTCCCGGCCTGTTCATCTTTGGGCCTGAAGGCATGCACACCCTGAGCGTGGCTGGGTCCACTAT
TGGCCATACCATCGCCGACCTGCTGTCCAAGAATATTTGGGGACTGCTGGGGCACTTCCTGCGGATCAAA
ATTCACGAGCATATCATTATGTACGGCGATATCAGGAGACCAGTGAGCTCCCAGTTTCTGGGACGCAAGG
TGGACGTGCTGGCCTTCGTGACAGAGGAAGATAAAGTGGCGGCCGCCAAGAGCAGGATCACCAGCGAGGG
CGAGTACATCCCCCTGGACCAGATCGACATCAACGTGGTGAGCAAGGGCGAGGAGCTGTTCACCGGGGTG
GTGCCCATCCTGGTCGAGCTGGACGGCGACGTAAACGGCCACAAGTTCAGCGTGTCCGGCGAGGGCGAGG
GCGATGCCACCTACGGCAAGCTGACCCTGAAGTTCATTTGCACCACCGGCAAGCTGCCCGTGCCCTGGCC
CACCCTCGTGACCACCCTGACCTACGGCGTGCAGTGCTTCAGCCGCTACCCCGACCACATGAAGCAGCAC
GACTTCTTCAAGTCCGCCATGCCCGAAGGCTACGTCCAGGAGCGCACCATCTTCTTCAAGGACGACGGCA
ACTACAAGACCCGCGCCGAGGTGAAGTTCGAGGGCGACACCCTGGTGAACCGCATCGAGCTGAAGGGCAT
CGACTTCAAGGAGGACGGCAACATCCTGGGGCACAAGCTGGAGTACAACTACAACAGCCACAACGTCTAT
ATCATGGCCGACAAGCAGAAGAACGGCATCAAGGTGAACTTCAAGATCCGCCACAACATCGAGGACGGCA
GCGTGCAGCTCGCCGACCACTACCAGCAGAACACCCCCATCGGCGACGGCCCCGTGCTGCTGCCCGACAA
CCACTACCTGAGCACCCAGTCCGCCCTGAGCAAAGACCCCAACGAGAAGCGCGATCACATGGTCCTGCTG
GAGTTCGTGACCGCCGCCGGGATCACTCTCGGCATGGACGAGCTGTACAAGTAA
